>Addgene plasmid #72177 | Unc5a.z-Fc-His | depositor full sequence | sequence record 131363 | Full Sequence
GTCGAGGTCTCGACGGTATCGATTGACATTGATTATTGACTAGCTAGTTATTAATAGTAATCAATTACGG
GGTCATTAGTTCATAGCCCATATATGGAGTTCCGCGTTACATAACTTACGGTAAATGGCCCGCCTGGCTG
ACCGCCCAACGACCCCCGCCCATTGACGTCAATAATGACGTATGTTCCCATAGTAACGCCAATAGGGACT
TTCCATTGACGTCAATGGGTGGAGTATTTACGGTAAACTGCCCACTTGGCAGTACATCAAGTGTATCATA
TGCCAAGTCCGCCCCCTATTGACGTCAATGACGGTAAATGGCCCGCCTGGCATTATGCCCAGTACATGAC
CTTACGGGACTTTCCTACTTGGCAGTACATCTACGTATTAGTCATCGCTATTACCATGGTGATGCGGTTT
TGGCAGTACACCAATGGGCGTGGATAGCGGTTTGACTCACGGGGATTTCCAAGTCTCCACCCCATTGACG
TCAATGGGAGTTTGTTTTGGCACCAAAATCAACGGGACTTTCCAAAATGTCGTAATAACCCCGCCCCGTT
GACGCAAATGGGCGGTAGGCGTGTACGGTGGGAGGTCTATATAAGCAGAGCTCGTTTAGTGAACCGTCAG
ATCGCCTGGAGACGCCATCCACGCTGTTTTGACCTCCATAGAAGACACCGGGACCGATCCAGCCTCCGCG
GCCGGGAACGGTGCATTGGAACGCGGATTCCCCGTGCCAAGAGTGACGTAAGTACCGCCTATAGACTCTA
TAGGCACACCCCTTTGGCTCTTATGCATGCTATACTGTTTTTGGCTTGGGGCCTATACACCCCCGCTTCC
ATATGCTATAGGTGATGGTATAGCTTAGCCTATAGGTGTGGGTTATTGACCATTATTGACCACTCCCCTA
TTGGTGACGATACTTTCCATTACTAATCCATAACATGGCTCTTTGCCACAACTATCTCTATTGGCTATAT
GCCAATACTCTGTCCTTCAGAGACTGACACGGACTCTGTATTTTTACAGGATGGGGTCCCATTTATTATT
TACAAATTCACATATACAACAACGCCGTCCCCCGTGCCCGCAGTTTTTATTAAACATAGCGTGGGATCTC
CACGCGAATCTCGGGTACGTGTTCCGGACATGGGCTCTTCTCCGGTAGCGGCGGAGCTTCCACATCCGAG
CCCTGGTCCCATGCCTCCAGCGGCTCATGGTCGCTCGGCAGCTCCTTGCTCCTAACAGTGGAGGCCAGAC
TTAGGCACAGCACAATGCCCACCACCACCAGTGTGCCGCACAAGGCCGTGGCGGTAGGGTATGTGTCTGA
AAATGAGCTCGGAGATTGGGCTCGCACCGCTGACGCAGATGGAAGACTTAAGGCAGCGGCAGAAGAAGAT
GCAGGCAGCTGAGTTGTTGTATTCTGATAAGAGTCAGAGGTAACTCCCGTTGCGGTGCTGTTAACGGTGG
AGGGCAGTGTAGTCTGAGCAGTACTCGTTGCTGCCGCGCGCGCCACCAGACATAATAGCTGACAGACTAA
CAGACTGTTCCTTTCCATGGGTCTTTTCTGCAGAAGCTTGAATTCTCGAGGATCCGCGGCCGCGCCACCA
TGGCCGTCCGGCCCGGCCTGTGGCCAGCGCTCCTGGGCATAGTCCTCACTGCCTGGCTTCGTGGTTCGGG
TGCCCAGCAGAGTGCCACAGTGGCCAACCCAGTGCCTGGTGCCAACCCAGACCTGCTGCCCCACTTCCTG
GTAGAGCCGGAGGACGTGTACATTGTCAAGAACAAGCCCGTGCTGCTGGTGTGCAAGGCTGTGCCCGCCA
CCCAGATCTTCTTCAAGTGCAACGGGGAATGGGTTCGCCAGGTCGATCACGTCATCGAACGCAGCACTGA
CGGCAGCAGCGGATTGCCAACCATGGAGGTCCGGATCAACGTATCAAGGCAGCAGGTCGAGAAAGTGTTT
GGGCTGGAGGAGTACTGGTGCCAGTGTGTGGCATGGAGCTCCTCAGGAACCACCAAAAGCCAGAAGGCCT
ACATCCGGATTGCCTATTTGCGCAAGAACTTTGAGCAGGAGCCGCTGGCCAAGGAAGTGTCACTGGAGCA
AGGCATTGTGCTACCTTGTCGCCCCCCGGAAGGAATCCCCCCAGCTGAGGTGGAGTGGCTCCGAAATGAG
GACCTCGTGGACCCCTCCCTCGACCCCAATGTGTACATCACACGGGAGCACAGCCTAGTCGTGCGGCAGG
CCCGCCTGGCCGACACTGCCAACTACACCTGCGTGGCCAAGAACATCGTGGCCCGTCGCCGAAGCGCCTC
TGCGGCCGTCATTGTTTATGTGGATGGGAGCTGGAGCCCATGGAGTAAGTGGTCAGCCTGCGGGCTTGAC
TGCACCCACTGGCGGAGCCGGGAGTGCTCCGACCCAGCGCCCCGCAACGGAGGTGAGGAGTGCCGGGGTG
CTGACCTGGACACCCGCAACTGTACCAGTGACCTCTGCCTGCACACCTCTTCCACTAGTGACAAAACTCA
CACATGCCCACCGTGCCCAGCACCTGAACTCCTGGGGGGACCGTCAGTCTTCCTCTTCCCCCCAAAACCC
AAGGACACCCTCATGATCTCCCGGACCCCTGAGGTCACATGCGTGGTGGTGGACGTGAGCCACGAAGACC
CTGAGGTCAAGTTCAACTGGTACGTGGACGGCGTGGAGGTGCATAATGCCAAGACAAAGCCGCGGGAGGA
GCAGTACAACAGCACGTACCGTGTGGTCAGCGTCCTCACCGTCCTGCACCAGGACTGGCTGAATGGCAAG
GAGTACAAGTGCAAGGTCTCCAACAAAGCCCTCCCAGCCCCCATCGAGAAAACCATCTCCAAAGCCAAAG
GGCAGCCCCGAGAACCACAGGTGTATACCCTGCCCCCATCCCGGGATGAGCTGACCAAGAACCAGGTCAG
CCTGACCTGCCTGGTCAAAGGCTTCTATCCCAGCGACATCGCCGTGGAGTGGGAGAGCAATGGGCAGCCG
GAGAACAACTACAAGACCACGCCTCCCGTGCTGGACTCCGACGGCTCCTTCTTCCTCTACAGCAAGCTCA
CCGTGGACAAGAGCAGGTGGCAGCAGGGGAACGTCTTCTCATGCTCCGTGATGCATGAGGCTCTGCACAA
CCACTACACGCAGAAGAGCCTCTCCCTGTCTCCGGGTAAAGGCGGCCATCATCACCATCACCATTAATCT
AGAGATCTTATTAAAGCAGAACTTGTTTATTGCAGCTTATAATGGTTACAAATAAAGCAATAGCATCACA
AATTTCACAAATAAAGCATTTTTTTCACTGCATTCTAGTTGTGGTTTGTCCAAACTCATCAATGTATCTT
ATCATGTCTGGTCGACTCTAGCTAGACTCTTCCGCTTCCTCGCTCACTGACTCGCTGCGCTCGGTCGTTC
GGCTGCGGCGAGCGGTATCAGCTCACTCAAAGGCGGTAATACGGTTATCCACAGAATCAGGGGATAACGC
AGGAAAGAACATGTGAGCAAAAGGCCAGCAAAAGGCCAGGAACCGTAAAAAGGCCGCGTTGCTGGCGTTT
TTCCATAGGCTCCGCCCCCCTGACGAGCATCACAAAAATCGACGCTCAAGTCAGAGGTGGCGAAACCCGA
CAGGACTATAAAGATACCAGGCGTTTCCCCCTGGAAGCTCCCTCGTGCGCTCTCCTGTTCCGACCCTGCC
GCTTACCGGATACCTGTCCGCCTTTCTCCCTTCGGGAAGCGTGGCGCTTTCTCATAGCTCACGCTGTAGG
TATCTCAGTTCGGTGTAGGTCGTTCGCTCCAAGCTGGGCTGTGTGCACGAACCCCCCGTTCAGCCCGACC
GCTGCGCCTTATCCGGTAACTATCGTCTTGAGTCCAACCCGGTAAGACACGACTTATCGCCACTGGCAGC
AGCCACTGGTAACAGGATTAGCAGAGCGAGGTATGTAGGCGGTGCTACAGAGTTCTTGAAGTGGTGGCCT
AACTACGGCTACACTAGAAGAACAGTATTTGGTATCTGCGCTCTGCTGAAGCCAGTTACCTTCGGAAAAA
GAGTTGGTAGCTCTTGATCCGGCAAACAAACCACCGCTGGTAGCGGTGGTTTTTTTGTTTGCAAGCAGCA
GATTACGCGCAGAAAAAAAGGATCTCAAGAAGATCCTTTGATCTTTTCTACGGGGTCTGACGCTCAGTGG
AACGAAAACTCACGTTAAGGGATTTTGGTCATGAGATTATCAAAAAGGATCTTCACCTAGATCCTTTTAA
ATTAAAAATGAAGTTTTAAATCAATCTAAAGTATATATGAGTAAACTTGGTCTGACAGTTACCAATGCTT
AATCAGTGAGGCACCTATCTCAGCGATCTGTCTATTTCGTTCATCCATAGTTGCCTGACTCCCCGTCGTG
TAGATAACTACGATACGGGAGGGCTTACCATCTGGCCCCAGTGCTGCAATGATACCGCGAGACCCACGCT
CACCGGCTCCAGATTTATCAGCAATAAACCAGCCAGCCGGAAGGGCCGAGCGCAGAAGTGGTCCTGCAAC
TTTATCCGCCTCCATCCAGTCTATTAATTGTTGCCGGGAAGCTAGAGTAAGTAGTTCGCCAGTTAATAGT
TTGCGCAACGTTGTTGCCATTGCTACAGGCATCGTGGTGTCACGCTCGTCGTTTGGTATGGCTTCATTCA
GCTCCGGTTCCCAACGATCAAGGCGAGTTACATGATCCCCCATGTTGTGCAAAAAAGCGGTTAGCTCCTT
CGGTCCTCCGATCGTTGTCAGAAGTAAGTTGGCCGCAGTGTTATCACTCATGGTTATGGCAGCACTGCAT
AATTCTCTTACTGTCATGCCATCCGTAAGATGCTTTTCTGTGACTGGTGAGTACTCAACCAAGTCATTCT
GAGAATAGTGTATGCGGCGACCGAGTTGCTCTTGCCCGGCGTCAATACGGGATAATACCGCGCCACATAG
CAGAACTTTAAAAGTGCTCATCATTGGAAAACGTTCTTCGGGGCGAAAACTCTCAAGGATCTTACCGCTG
TTGAGATCCAGTTCGATGTAACCCACTCGTGCACCCAACTGATCTTCAGCATCTTTTACTTTCACCAGCG
TTTCTGGGTGAGCAAAAACAGGAAGGCAAAATGCCGCAAAAAAGGGAATAAGGGCGACACGGAAATGTTG
AATACTCATACTCTTCCTTTTTCAATATTATTGAAGCATTTATCAGGGTTATTGTCTCATGAGCGGATAC
ATATTTGAATGTATTTAGAAAAATAAACAAATAGGGGTTCCGCGCACATTTCCCCGAAAAGTGCCACCTG
ACGTCTAAGAAACCATTATTATCATGACATTAACCTATAAAAATAGGCGTATCACGAGGCCCTTTCGTCT
CGCGCGTTTCGGTGATGACGGTGAAAACCTCTGACACATGCAGCTCCCGGAGGAATGTGTGTCAGTTAGG
GTGTGGAAAGTCCCCAGGCTCCCCAGGCAGGCAGAAGTATGCAAAGCATGCATCTCAATTAGTCAGCAAC
CAGGTGTGGAAAGTCCCCAGGCTCCCCAGCAGGCAGAAGTATGCAAAGCATGCATCTCAATTAGTCAGCA
ACCATAGTCCCGCCCCTAACTCCGCCCATCCCGCCCCTAACTCCGCCCAGTTCCGCCCATTCTCCGCCCC
ATGGCTGACTAATTTTTTTTATTTATGCAGAGGCCGAGGCCGCCTCTGCCTCTGAGCTATTCCAGAAGTA
GTGAGGAGGCTTTTTTGGAGGCCTAGGCTTTTGCAAAAAGCTCCCGGGAGCTTGTATATCCATTTTCGTC
CCGGAGACGGTCACAGCTTGTCTGTAAGCGGATGCCGGGAGCAGACAAGCCCGTCAGGGCGCGTCAGCGG
GTGTTGGCGGGTGTCGGGGCTGGCTTAACTATGCGGCATCAGAGCAGATTGTACTGAGAGTGCACCATAT
GCGGTGTGAAATACCGCACAGATGCGTAAGGAGAAAATACCGCATCAGGAAATTGTAAGCGTTAATATTT
TGTTAAAATTCGCGTTAAATTTTTGTTAAATCAGCTCATTTTTTAACCAATAGGCCGAAATCGGCAAAAT
CCCTTATAAATCAAAAGAATAGACCGAGATAGGGT
[37 nt withheld, positions 6126-6162]
AAAGAACGTGGACTCCAACGTCAAAGG
[49 nt withheld, positions 6190-6238]
T
[91 nt withheld, positions 6240-6330]
G
[124 nt withheld, positions 6332-6455]
CCATTCGCCATTCAGGCTGCGCAACTGTTGGGAAGGGCGATCGGTGCGGGCCTCTTCGCTATTACGCCAG
CTGGCGAAAGGGGGATGTGCTGCAAGGCGATTAAGTTGGGTAACGCCAGGGTTTTCCCAGTCACGACGTT
GTAAAACGACGGCCAGTGAATT
Features (pLannotate 1.2.2; 14 found; start..end, strand, type, name):
     25..408     +  enhancer       CMV enhancer: human cytomegalovirus immediate early enhancer
    410..609     +  promoter       CMV promoter: human cytomegalovirus (CMV) immediate early promoter
    748..1573    +  intron         CMV intron A: human cytomegalovirus intron A (Chapman et al., 1991)
   1610..2503    +  CDS            UNC5A (fragment): UNC5A_HUMAN - Also known as KIAA1976, UNC5H1. Experimental evidence at protein level: Swiss-Prot protein existence level 1. Receptor for netrin required for axon guidance. Functions in the netrin signaling pathway and promotes neurite outgrowth in response to NTN1. Mediates axon repulsion of neuronal growth cones in the developing nervous system in response to netrin. Axon repulsion in growth cones may be mediated by its association with DCC that may trigger signaling for repulsion. It also acts as a dependence receptor required for apoptosis induction when not associated with netrin ligand. F
   2510..3190    +  CDS            IGHG1 (fragment): IGHG1_HUMAN - Experimental evidence at protein level: Swiss-Prot protein existence level 1. Constant region of immunoglobulin heavy chains. Immunoglobulins, also known as antibodies, are membrane-bound or secreted glycoproteins produced by B lymphocytes. In the recognition phase of humoral immunity, the membrane-bound immunoglobulins serve as receptors which, upon binding of a specific antigen, trigger the clonal expansion and differentiation of B lymphocytes into immunoglobulins- secreting plasma cells. Secreted immunoglobulins mediate the effector phase of humoral immunity, which results in
   3240..3361    +  polyA_signal   SV40 poly(A) signal: SV40 polyadenylation signal
   3570..4158    -  rep_origin     ori: high-copy-number ColE1/pMB1/pBR322/pUC origin of replication
   4329..5189    -  CDS            AmpR: β-lactamase; bla; confers resistance to ampicillin, carbenicillin, and related antibiotics
   5190..5294    -  promoter       AmpR promoter: bla
   5389..5424    +  CDS            rop (fragment): Rop protein, which maintains plasmids at low copy number; rop
   5447..5777    +  promoter       SV40 promoter: SV40 enhancer and early promoter
   5900..5999    +  misc_feature   bom (fragment): basis of mobility region from pBR322
   6027..6455    -  rep_origin     f1 ori (sequence partly withheld): f1 bacteriophage origin of replication; arrow indicates direction of (+) strand synthesis
   6459..6616    -  CDS            lacZα (fragment): LacZα fragment of β-galactosidase; lacZ fragment
