[The description below was written by a language model from this plasmid's Addgene catalogue record and pLannotate feature annotations shown in this document.]
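Description:
Unc5a.z-Fc-His is a mammalian expression plasmid built on the pCMVi-SV40ori backbone, designed to produce a soluble, secreted form of a netrin receptor ectodomain. It is propagated in E. coli as a high-copy plasmid through a ColE1/pUC-type origin and selected with ampicillin via the β-lactamase gene. The backbone also carries an f1 phage origin and small remnants of rop, bom and lacZα that have no evident functional role here. An SV40 enhancer/early promoter region is also present. It contains the SV40 origin suggested by the backbone name, which would allow episomal amplification in cells expressing large T antigen.

The expression cassette consists of the human cytomegalovirus immediate early enhancer and promoter followed by CMV intron A, which generally boosts transcript processing and expression. Downstream lies an 894 bp insert cloned between NotI and SpeI sites, encoding the extracellular region of mouse Unc5a isoform z, a variant the depositor notes lacks exon 6. The automated annotation labels this segment by homology to the human UNC5A protein, but the catalogue record gives the species as mouse. The insert is fused in frame at its C terminus to the Fc region of human IgG1 and, according to the record, a 6X histidine tag (not separately annotated in the feature table). An SV40 polyadenylation signal terminates the transcript. The Fc portion typically dimerises the fusion and, together with the His tag, allows capture, detection and purification. The associated work used such ectodomain fusions in an extracellular biochemical binding screen examining FLRT and Unc5 interactions in retinal neuronal subtype recognition.
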