Addgene plasmid #72177: Unc5a.z-Fc-His
Purpose: Expresses the extracellular region of the Unc5A, isoform z protein, C-terminally fused to the Fc region of human IgG1 + 6X histidine tag.
Depositing lab: Woj Wojtowicz. Publication: An extracellular biochemical screen reveals that FLRTs and Unc5s mediate neuronal subtype recognition in the retina. Visser JJ, Cheng Y, Perry SC, Chastain AB, Parsa B, Masri SS, Ray TA, Kay JN, Wojtowicz WM. Elife. 2015 Dec 3;4. pii: e08149. doi: 10.7554/eLife.08149. PubMed 26633812.
Backbone
  Vector backbone: pCMVi-SV40ori
  Vector type: Mammalian Expression
Growth in bacteria
  Bacterial resistance: Ampicillin, 100 μg/mL
  Growth temperature: 37°C
  Growth strain: DH5alpha
  Copy number: High Copy
Gene/Insert
  Gene/Insert name: Unc5a.z (alt names: Unc5A, isoform z; Unc5h1; NCBI gene ID 107448)
  Species: M. musculus (mouse)
  Insert size (bp): 894
  Entrez Gene: Unc5a (a.k.a. Unc5h1, mKIAA1976)
  Promoter: CMV
  Tag / fusion protein: Fc-His (C terminal on backbone)
  Cloning method: Restriction Enzyme; 5′ cloning site NotI (not destroyed); 3′ cloning site SpeI (not destroyed)
  Sequencing primers: 5′ GTCAGAGGTAACTCCCGTTGC; 3′ ATCATGAGGGTGTCCTTG
Terms and licenses: Academic/Nonprofit Terms; Industry Terms: Not Available to Industry
Depositor comments: Unc5a.z is missing exon 6.
How to cite: Unc5a.z-Fc-His was a gift from Woj Wojtowicz (Addgene plasmid # 72177 ; http://n2t.net/addgene:72177 ; RRID:Addgene_72177)
