>Addgene plasmid #72177 | Unc5a.z-Fc-His | addgene partial sequence | sequence record 137083 | pMRB101-F 5'-aagatgcaggcagctgagtt-3'
ACGGTGGAGGGCAGTGTAGTCTGAGCAGTACTCGTTGCTGCCGCGCGCGCCACCAGACATAATAGCTGAC
AGACTAACAGACTGTTCCTTTCCATGGGTCTTTTCTGCAGAAGCTTGAATTCTCGAGGATCCGCGGCCGC
GCCACCATGGCCGTCCGGCCCGGCCTGTGGCCAGCGCTCCTGGGCATAGTCCTCACTGCCTGGCTTCGTG
GTTCGGGTGCCCAGCAGAGTGCCACAGTGGCCAACCCAGTGCCTGGTGCCAACCCAGACCTGCTGCCCCA
CTTCCTGGTAGAGCCGGAGGACGTGTACATTGTCAAGAACAAGCCCGTGCTGCTGGTGTGCAAGGCTGTG
CCCGCCACCCAGATCTTCTTCAAGTGCAACGGGGAATGGGTTCGCCAGGTCGATCACGTCATCGAACGCA
GCACTGACGGCAGCAGCGGATTGCCAACCATGGAGGTCCGGATCAACGTATCAAGGCAGCAGGTCGAGAA
AGTGTTTGGGCTGGAGGAGTACTGGTGCCAGTGTGTGGCATGGAGCTCCTCAGGAACCACCAAAAGCCAG
AAGGCCTACATCCGGATTGCCTATTTGCGCAAGAACTTTGAGCAGGAGCCGCTGGCCAAGGAAGTGTCAC
TGGAGCAAGGCATTGTGCTACCTTGTCGCCCCCCGGAAGGAATCCCCCCAGCTGAGGTGGAGTGGCTCCG
AAATGAGGACCTCGTGGACCCCTCCCTCGACCCCAATGTGTACATCACACGGGAGCACAGCCTAGTCGTG
CGGCAGGCC
