>Addgene plasmid #72177 | Unc5a.z-Fc-His | addgene partial sequence | sequence record 137085 | SV40pA-R 5'-GAAATTTGTGATGCTATTGC-3'
ATAAGATCTCTAGATTAATGGTGATGGTGATGATGGCCGCCTTTACCCGGAGACAGGGAGAGGCTCTTCT
GCGTGTAGTGGTTGTGCAGAGCCTCATGCATCACGGAGCATGAGAAGACGTTCCCCTGCTGCCACCTGCT
CTTGTCCACGGTGAGCTTGCTGTAGAGGAAGAAGGAGCCGTCGGAGTCCAGCACGGGAGGCGTGGTCTTG
TAGTTGTTCTCCGGCTGCCCATTGCTCTCCCACTCCACGGCGATGTCGCTGGGATAGAAGCCTTTGACCA
GGCAGGTCAGGCTGACCTGGTTCTTGGTCAGCTCATCCCGGGATGGGGGCAGGGTATACACCTGTGGTTC
TCGGGGCTGCCCTTTGGCTTTGGAGATGGTTTTCTCGATGGGGGCTGGGAGGGCTTTGTTGGAGACCTTG
CACTTGTACTCCTTGCCATTCAGCCAGTCCTGGTGCAGGACGGTGAGGACGCTGACCACACGGTACGTGC
TGTTGTACTGCTCCTCCCGCGGCTTTGTCTTGGCATTATGCACCTCCACGCCGTCCACGTACCAGTTGAA
CTTGACCTCAGGGTCTTCGTGGCTCACGTCCACCACCACGCATGTGACCTCAGGGGTCCGGGAGATCATG
AGGGTGTCCTTGGGTTTTGGGGGGAAGAGGAAGACTGACGGTCCCCCCAGGAGTTCAGGTGCTGGGCACG
GTGGGCATGTGTGAGTTTTGTCACTAGTGGAAGAGGTGTGCAGGCAGAGGTCACTGGTACAGTTGCGG
